>Addgene plasmid #118902 | pOCC154 | depositor full sequence | sequence record 224692 | Full Sequence
AGCTGCCACCATTTTGTTCGCCCAGGACTCTAGCTATAGTTCTAGTGGTTGGCTACGTATACTCCGGAAT
ATTAATAGATCATGGAGATAATTAAAATGATAACCATCTCGCAAATAAATAAGTATTTTACTGTTTTCGT
AACAGTTTTGTAATAAAAAAACCTATAAATATTCCGGATTATTCATACCGTCCCACCATCGGGCGCGGAT
CGCCACCATGGCGGCCGCAAGCGCTATGGCCACAACCTGTTACATTGCACAAGATAAAAATATATCATCA
CGAACAGTAAAACTGTCTGCTTACATAAACAGTAATACAAGGGGTGTTATGCAGTTTAAGGTTTACACCT
ATAAAAGAGAGAGCCGTTATCGTCTGTTTGTGGATGTACAGAGTGATATTATTGACACGCCCGGGCGACG
GATGGTGATCCCCCTGGCCAGTGCCCGTCTGCTGTCAGATAAAGTCTCCCGTGAACTTTACCCGGTGGTG
CATATCGGGGATGAAAGCTGGCGCATGATGACCACCGATATGGCCAGTGTGCCGGTCTCCGTTATCGGGG
AAGAAGTGGCTGATCTCAGCCACCGCGAAAATGACATCAAAAACGCCATTAACCTGATGTTCTGGGGAAT
ATAAATGTCAGGCTCCCTTATACACAGCCAGTGGCGCGCCGCTGGAAGTTCTGTTCCAGGGGCCGAGCGC
TTGGAGCCATCCGCAGTTTGAAAAAGGTGGTGGTAGCGGTGGTGGTTCAGGTGGTAGTGCATGGTCACAC
CCTCAGTTTGAGAAATAATAGAAGCTTGTCGAGAAGTACTAGAGGATCATAATCAGCCATACCACATTTG
TAGAGGTTTTACTTGCTTTAAAAAACCTCCCACACCTCCCCCTGAACCTGAAACATAAAATGAATGCAAT
TGTTGTTGTTAACTTGTTTATTGCAGCTTATAATGGTTACAAATAAAGCAATAGCATCACAAATTTCACA
AATAAAGCATTTTTTTCACTGCATTCTAGTTGTGGTTTGTCCAAACTCATCAATGTATCTTATCATGTCT
GGATCTGATCACTGCTTGAGCCTAGGAGATCCGAACCAGATAAGTGAAAGCCTGCATCCGCAGATCTTAA
TTAATAAAACACGATACATTGTTATTAGTACATTTATTAAGCGCTAGATTCTGTGCGTTGTTGATTTACA
GACAATTGTTGTACGTATTTTAATAATTCATTAAATTTATAATCTTTAGGGTGGTATGTTAGAGCGAAAA
TCAAATGATTTTCAGCGTCTTTATATCTGAATTTAAATATTAAATCCTCAATAGATTTGTAAAATAGGTT
TCGATTAGTTTCAAACAAGGGTTGTTTTTCCGAACCGATGGCTGGACTATCTAATGGATTTTCGCTCAAC
GCCACAAAACTTGCCAAATCTTGTAGCAGCAATCTAGCTTTGTCGATATTCGTTTGTGTTTTGTTTTGTA
ATAAAGGTTCGACGTCGTTCAAAATATTATGCGCTTTTGTATTTCTTTCATCACTGTCGTTAGTGTACAA
TTGACTCGACGTAAACACGTTAAATAACGCTTGGACATATTTAACATCGGGCGTGTTAGCTTTATTAGGC
CGATTATCGTCGTCGTCCCAACCCTCGTCGTTAGAAGTTGCTTCCGAAGACGATTTTGCCATAGCCACAC
GACGCCTATTAATTGTGTCGGCTAACACGTCCGCGATCAAATTTGTAGTTGAGCTTTTTGGGCCTCATGG
GCCTTCCGCTCACTGCCCGCTTTCCAGTCGGGAAACCTGTCGTGCCAGCTGCATTAACATGGTCATAGCT
GTTTCCTTGCGTATTGGGCGCTCTCCGCTTCCTCGCTCACTGACTCGCTGCGCTCGGTCGTTCGGGTAAA
GCCTGGGGTGCCTAATGAGCAAAAGGCCAGCAAAAGGCCAGGAACCGTAAAAAGGCCGCGTTGCTGGCGT
TTTTCCATAGGCTCCGCCCCCCTGACGAGCATCACAAAAATCGACGCTCAAGTCAGAGGTGGCGAAACCC
GACAGGACTATAAAGATACCAGGCGTTTCCCCCTGGAAGCTCCCTCGTGCGCTCTCCTGTTCCGACCCTG
CCGCTTACCGGATACCTGTCCGCCTTTCTCCCTTCGGGAAGCGTGGCGCTTTCTCATAGCTCACGCTGTA
GGTATCTCAGTTCGGTGTAGGTCGTTCGCTCCAAGCTGGGCTGTGTGCACGAACCCCCCGTTCAGCCCGA
CCGCTGCGCCTTATCCGGTAACTATCGTCTTGAGTCCAACCCGGTAAGACACGACTTATCGCCACTGGCA
GCAGCCACTGGTAACAGGATTAGCAGAGCGAGGTATGTAGGCGGTGCTACAGAGTTCTTGAAGTGGTGGC
CTAACTACGGCTACACTAGAAGAACAGTATTTGGTATCTGCGCTCTGCTGAAGCCAGTTACCTTCGGAAA
AAGAGTTGGTAGCTCTTGATCCGGCAAACAAACCACCGCTGGTAGCGGTGGTTTTTTTGTTTGCAAGCAG
CAGATTACGCGCAGAAAAAAAGGATCTCAAGAAGATCCTTTGATCTTTTCTACGGGGTCTGACGCTCAGT
GGAACGAAAACTCACGTTAAGGGATTTTGGTCATGAGATTATCAAAAAGGATCTTCACCTAGATCCTTTT
AAATTAAAAATGAAGTTTTAAATCAATCTAAAGTATATATGAGTAAACTTGGTCTGACAGTTACCAATGC
TTAATCAGTGAGGCACCTATCTCAGCGATCTGTCTATTTCGTTCATCCATAGTTGCCTGACTCCCCGTCG
TGTAGATAACTACGATACGGGAGGGCTTACCATCTGGCCCCAGTGCTGCAATGATACCGCGAGACCCACG
CTCACCGGCTCCAGATTTATCAGCAATAAACCAGCCAGCCGGAAGGGCCGAGCGCAGAAGTGGTCCTGCA
ACTTTATCCGCCTCCATCCAGTCTATTAATTGTTGCCGGGAAGCTAGAGTAAGTAGTTCGCCAGTTAATA
GTTTGCGCAACGTTGTTGCCATTGCTGCAGGCATCGTGGTGTCACGCTCGTCGTTTGGTATGGCTTCATT
CAGCTCCGGTTCCCAACGATCAAGGCGAGTTACATGATCCCCCATGTTGTGCAAAAAAGCGGTTAGCTCC
TTCGGTCCTCCGATCGTTGTCAGAAGTAAGTTGGCCGCAGTGTTATCACTCATGGTTATGGCAGCACTGC
ATAATTCTCTTACTGTCATGCCATCCGTAAGATGCTTTTCTGTGACTGGTGAGTACTCAACCAAGTCATT
CTGAGAATAGTGTATGCGGCGACCGAGTTGCTCTTGCCCGGCGTCAACACGGGATAATACCGCGCCACAT
AGCAGAACTTTAAAAGTGCTCATCATTGGAAAACGTTCTTCGGGGCGAAAACTCTCAAGGATCTTACCGC
TGTTGAGATCCAGTTCGATGTAACCCACTCGTGCACCCAACTGATCTTCAGCATCTTTTACTTTCACCAG
CGTTTCTGGGTGAGCAAAAACAGGAAGGCAAAATGCCGCAAAAAAGGGAATAAGGGCGACACGGAAATGT
TGAATACTCATTACTCTTCCTTTTTCAATATTATTGAAGCATTTATCAGGGTTATTGTCTCATGAGCGGA
TACATATTTGAATGTATTTAGAAAAATAAACAAATAGGGGTTCCGCGCACATTTCCCCGAAAAGTGCCAC
CTAAATTGTAAGCGTTAATATTTTGTTAAAATTCGCGTTAAATTTTTGTTAAATCAGCTCATTTTTTAAC
CAATAGGCCGAAATCGGCAAAATCCCTTATAAATCAAAAGAATAGACCGAGATAGGGTTGAGTGGCCGCT
ACAGGGCGCTCCCATTCGCCATTCAGGCTGCGCAACTGTTGGGAAGGGCGTTTCGGTGCGGGCCTCTTCG
CTATTACGCCAGCTGGCGAAAGGGGGATGTGCTGCAAGGCGATTAAGTTGGGTAACGCCAGGGTTTTCCC
AGTCACGACGTTGTAAAACGACGGCCAGTGAGCGCGACGTAATACGACTCACTATAGGGCGAATTGGCGG
AAGGCCGTCAAGGCCGTGACGTTAAAACTATTAAGCCATCCAATCGACCGTTAGTCGAATCAGGACCGCT
GGTGCGAGAAGCCGCGAAGTATGGCGAATGCATCGTATAACGTGTGGAGTCCGCTCATTAGAGCGTCATG
TTTAGACAAGAAAGCTACATATTTAATTGATCCCGATGATTTTATTGATAAATTGACCCTAACTCCATAC
ACGGTATTCTACAATGGCGGGGTTTTGGTCAAAATTTCCGGACTGCGATTGTACATGCTGTTAACGGCTC
CGCCCACTATTAATGAAATTAAAAATTCCAATTTTAAAAAACGCAGCAAGAGAAACATTTGTATGAAAGA
ATGCGTAGAAGGAAAGAAAAATGTCGTGGACATGCTGAACAACAAGATTAATATGCCTCCGTGTATAAAA
AAAATATTGAACGATTTGAAAGAAAACAATGTACCGCGCGGCGGTATGTACAGGAAGAGGTTTATACTAA
ACTGTTACATTGCAAACGTGGTTTCGTGTGCCAAGTGTGAAAACCGATGTTTAATCAAGGCTCTGACGCA
TTTCTACAACCACGACTCCAAGTGTGTGGGTGAAGTCATGCATCTTTTAATCAAATCCCAAGATGTGTAT
AAACCACCAAACTGCCAAAAAATGAAAACTGTGGACAAGCTCTGTCCGTTTGCTGGCAACTGCAAGGGTC
TCAATCCTATTTGTAATTATTGAATAATAAAACAATTATAAATGCTAAATTTGTTTTTTATTAACGATAC
AAACCAAACGCAACAAGAACATTTGTAGTATTATCTATAATTGAAAACGCGTAGTTATAATCGCTGAGGT
AATATTTAAAATCATTTTCAAATGATTCACAGTTAATTTGCGACAATATAATTTTATTTTCACATAAACT
AGACGCCTTGTCGTCTTCTTCTTCGTATTCCTTCTCTTTTTCATTTTTCTCCTCATAAAAATTAACATAG
TTATTATCGTATCCATATATGTATCTATCGTATAGAGTAAATTTTTTGTTGTCATAAATATATATGTCTT
TTTTAATGGGGTGTATAGTACCGCTGCGCATAGTTTTTCTGTAATTTACAACAGTGCTATTTTCTGGTAG
TTCTTCGGAGTGTGTTGCTTTAATTATTAAATTTATATAATCAATGAATTTGGGATCGTCGGTTTTGTAC
AATATGTTGCCGGCATAGTACGCAGCTTCTTCTAGTTCAATTACACCATTTTTTAGCAGCACCGGATTAA
CATAACTTTCCAAAATGTTGTACGAACCGTTAAACAAAAACAGTTCACCTCCCTTTTCTATACTATTGTC
TGCGAGCAGTTGTTTGTTGTTAAAAATAACAGCCATTGTAATGAGACGCACAAACTAATATCACA
Features (pLannotate 1.2.2; 15 found; start..end, strand, type, name):
     79..170     +  promoter       polyhedrin promoter: polh from Autographa californica; promoter for the baculovirus polyhedrin gene
    329..631     +  CDS            ccdB: CCDB_ECOLI - Also known as G, letB, letD. Experimental evidence at protein level: Swiss-Prot protein existence level 1. Toxic component of a type II toxin-antitoxin (TA) system, functioning in plasmid maintainence. Responsible for the post- segregational killing (PSK) of plasmid-free cells, also referred to as a plasmid addiction system. Half-life of over 2 hours. Cell killing by CcdB is accompanied by filamentation, defects in chromosome and plasmid segregation, defects in cell division, formation of anucleate cells, decreased DNA synthesis and plasmid loss. Interferes with the activity of DN
    815..898     +  CDS            large T antigen (fragment): large T antigen from SV40 (simian virus 40)
    921..1055    +  polyA_signal   SV40 poly(A) signal: SV40 polyadenylation signal
   1128..1500    +  3'UTR          polyhedrin 3' UTR: 3' UTR from the Autographa californica nucleopolyhedrovirus polyhedrin gene (Suzuki et al., 2006)
   1760..1807    -  CDS            lacI (fragment): lac repressor; lacI; The lac repressor binds to the lac operator to inhibit transcription in E. coli. This inhibition can be relieved by adding lactose or isopropyl-β-D-thiogalactopyranoside (IPTG).
   1844..1884    -  rep_origin     RSF ori (fragment): Plasmids containing the RSF 1030 origin of replication can be propagated in E. coli cells that contain additional plasmids with compatible origins.
   1962..2550    -  rep_origin     ori: high-copy-number ColE1/pMB1/pBR322/pUC origin of replication
   2721..3581    -  CDS            AmpR: β-lactamase; bla; confers resistance to ampicillin, carbenicillin, and related antibiotics
   3583..3687    -  promoter       AmpR promoter: bla
   3713..3844    -  rep_origin     M13 ori (fragment): M13 bacteriophage origin of replication; arrow indicates direction of (+) strand synthesis
   3865..4021    -  CDS            lacZα (fragment): LacZα fragment of β-galactosidase; lacZ fragment
   4030..4048    +  promoter       T7 promoter: promoter for bacteriophage T7 RNA polymerase
   4151..4780    +  CDS            LEF-2: LEF2_NPVAC - Experimental evidence at protein level: Swiss-Prot protein existence level 1. Plays an essential role in viral DNA replication. Does not seem to participate in the initiation step but is rather important for the amplification of DNA. Also required for expression from the vp39 and polh promoters. From Autographa californica nuclear polyhedrosis virus (AcMNPV).
   4821..5426    +  CDS            ORF603: baculovirus ORF603 protein
