>Addgene plasmid #118902 | pOCC154 | addgene full sequence | sequence record 232325 | Addgene NGS Result
ATTCCGGATTATTCATACCGTCCCACCATCGGGCGCGGATCGCCACCATGGCGGCCGCAAGCGCTATGGC
CACAACCTGTTACATTGCACAAGATAAAAATATATCATCACGAACAGTAAAACTGTCTGCTTACATAAAC
AGTAATACAAGGGGTGTTATGCAGTTTAAGGTTTACACCTATAAAAGAGAGAGCCGTTATCGTCTGTTTG
TGGATGTACAGAGTGATATTATTGACACGCCCGGGCGACGGATGGTGATCCCCCTGGCCAGTGCCCGTCT
GCTGTCAGATAAAGTCTCCCGTGAACTTTACCCGGTGGTGCATATCGGGGATGAAAGCTGGCGCATGATG
ACCACCGATATGGCCAGTGTGCCGGTCTCCGTTATCGGGGAAGAAGTGGCTGATCTCAGCCACCGCGAAA
ATGACATCAAAAACGCCATTAACCTGATGTTCTGGGGAATATAAATGTCAGGCTCCCTTATACACAGCCA
GTGGCGCGCCGCTGGAAGTTCTGTTCCAGGGGCCGAGCGCTTGGAGCCATCCGCAGTTTGAAAAAGGTGG
TGGTAGCGGTGGTGGTTCAGGTGGTAGTGCATGGTCACACCCTCAGTTTGAGAAATAATAGAAGCTTGTC
GAGAAGTACTAGAGGATCATAATCAGCCATACCACATTTGTAGAGGTTTTACTTGCTTTAAAAAACCTCC
CACACCTCCCCCTGAACCTGAAACATAAAATGAATGCAATTGTTGTTGTTAACTTGTTTATTGCAGCTTA
TAATGGTTACAAATAAAGCAATAGCATCACAAATTTCACAAATAAAGCATTTTTTTCACTGCATTCTAGT
TGTGGTTTGTCCAAACTCATCAATGTATCTTATCATGTCTGGATCTGATCACTGCTTGAGCCTAGGAGAT
CCGAACCAGATAAGTGAAAGCCTGCATCCGCAGATCTTAATTAATAAAACACGATACATTGTTATTAGTA
CATTTATTAAGCGCTAGATTCTGTGCGTTGTTGATTTACAGACAATTGTTGTACGTATTTTAATAATTCA
TTAAATTTATAATCTTTAGGGTGGTATGTTAGAGCGAAAATCAAATGATTTTCAGCGTCTTTATATCTGA
ATTTAAATATTAAATCCTCAATAGATTTGTAAAATAGGTTTCGATTAGTTTCAAACAAGGGTTGTTTTTC
CGAACCGATGGCTGGACTATCTAATGGATTTTCGCTCAACGCCACAAAACTTGCCAAATCTTGTAGCAGC
AATCTAGCTTTGTCGATATTCGTTTGTGTTTTGTTTTGTAATAAAGGTTCGACGTCGTTCAAAATATTAT
GCGCTTTTGTATTTCTTTCATCACTGTCGTTAGTGTACAATTGACTCGACGTAAACACGTTAAATAACGC
TTGGACATATTTAACATCGGGCGTGTTAGCTTTATTAGGCCGATTATCGTCGTCGTCCCAACCCTCGTCG
TTAGAAGTTGCTTCCGAAGACGATTTTGCCATAGCCACACGACGCCTATTAATTGTGTCGGCTAACACGT
CCGCGATCAAATTTGTAGTTGAGCTTTTTGGGCCTCATGGGCCTTCCGCTCACTGCCCGCTTTCCAGTCG
GGAAACCTGTCGTGCCAGCTGCATTAACATGGTCATAGCTGTTTCCTTGCGTATTGGGCGCTCTCCGCTT
CCTCGCTCACTGACTCGCTGCGCTCGGTCGTTCGGGTAAAGCCTGGGGTGCCTAATGAGCAAAAGGCCAG
CAAAAGGCCAGGAACCGTAAAAAGGCCGCGTTGCTGGCGTTTTTCCATAGGCTCCGCCCCCCTGACGAGC
ATCACAAAAATCGACGCTCAAGTCAGAGGTGGCGAAACCCGACAGGACTATAAAGATACCAGGCGTTTCC
CCCTGGAAGCTCCCTCGTGCGCTCTCCTGTTCCGACCCTGCCGCTTACCGGATACCTGTCCGCCTTTCTC
CCTTCGGGAAGCGTGGCGCTTTCTCATAGCTCACGCTGTAGGTATCTCAGTTCGGTGTAGGTCGTTCGCT
CCAAGCTGGGCTGTGTGCACGAACCCCCCGTTCAGCCCGACCGCTGCGCCTTATCCGGTAACTATCGTCT
TGAGTCCAACCCGGTAAGACACGACTTATCGCCACTGGCAGCAGCCACTGGTAACAGGATTAGCAGAGCG
AGGTATGTAGGCGGTGCTACAGAGTTCTTGAAGTGGTGGCCTAACTACGGCTACACTAGAAGAACAGTAT
TTGGTATCTGCGCTCTGCTGAAGCCAGTTACCTTCGGAAAAAGAGTTGGTAGCTCTTGATCCGGCAAACA
AACCACCGCTGGTAGCGGTGGTTTTTTTGTTTGCAAGCAGCAGATTACGCGCAGAAAAAAAGGATCTCAA
GAAGATCCTTTGATCTTTTCTACGGGGTCTGACGCTCAGTGGAACGAAAACTCACGTTAAGGGATTTTGG
TCATGAGATTATCAAAAAGGATCTTCACCTAGATCCTTTTAAATTAAAAATGAAGTTTTAAATCAATCTA
AAGTATATATGAGTAAACTTGGTCTGACAGTTACCAATGCTTAATCAGTGAGGCACCTATCTCAGCGATC
TGTCTATTTCGTTCATCCATAGTTGCCTGACTCCCCGTCGTGTAGATAACTACGATACGGGAGGGCTTAC
CATCTGGCCCCAGTGCTGCAATGATACCGCGAGAACCACGCTCACCGGCTCCAGATTTATCAGCAATAAA
CCAGCCAGCCGGAAGGGCCGAGCGCAGAAGTGGTCCTGCAACTTTATCCGCCTCCATCCAGTCTATTAAT
TGTTGCCGGGAAGCTAGAGTAAGTAGTTCGCCAGTTAATAGTTTGCGCAACGTTGTTGCCATTGCTACAG
GCATCGTGGTGTCACGCTCGTCGTTTGGTATGGCTTCATTCAGCTCCGGTTCCCAACGATCAAGGCGAGT
TACATGATCCCCCATGTTGTGCAAAAAAGCGGTTAGCTCCTTCGGTCCTCCGATCGTTGTCAGAAGTAAG
TTGGCCGCAGTGTTATCACTCATGGTTATGGCAGCACTGCATAATTCTCTTACTGTCATGCCATCCGTAA
GATGCTTTTCTGTGACTGGTGAGTACTCAACCAAGTCATTCTGAGAATAGTGTATGCGGCGACCGAGTTG
CTCTTGCCCGGCGTCAATACGGGATAATACCGCGCCACATAGCAGAACTTTAAAAGTGCTCATCATTGGA
AAACGTTCTTCGGGGCGAAAACTCTCAAGGATCTTACCGCTGTTGAGATCCAGTTCGATGTAACCCACTC
GTGCACCCAACTGATCTTCAGCATCTTTTACTTTCACCAGCGTTTCTGGGTGAGCAAAAACAGGAAGGCA
AAATGCCGCAAAAAAGGGAATAAGGGCGACACGGAAATGTTGAATACTCATACTCTTCCTTTTTCAATAT
TATTGAAGCATTTATCAGGGTTATTGTCTCATGAGCGGATACATATTTGAATGTATTTAGAAAAATAAAC
AAATAGGGGTTCCGCGCACATTTCCCCGAAAAGTGCCACCTAAATTGTAAGCGTTAATATTTTGTTAAAA
TTCGCGTTAAATTTTTGTTAAATCAGCTCATTTTTTAACCAATAGGCCGAAATCGGCAAAATCCCTTATA
AATCAAAAGAATAGACCGAGATAGGGTTGAGTGGCCGCTACAGGGCGCTCCCATTCGCCATTCAGGCTGC
GCAACTGTTGGGAAGGGCGTTTCGGTGCGGGCCTCTTCGCTATTACGCCAGCTGGCGAAAGGGGGATGTG
CTGCAAGGCGATTAAGTTGGGTAACGCCAGGGTTTTCCCAGTCACGACGTTGTAAAACGACGGCCAGTGA
GCGCGACGTAATACGACTCACTATAGGGCGAATTGGCGGAAGGCCGTCAAGGCCGTGACGTTAAAACTAT
TAAGCCATCCAATCGACCGTTAGTCGAATCAGGACCGCTGGTGCGAGAAGCCGCGAAGTATGGCGAATGC
ATCGTATAACGTGTGGAGTCCGCTCATTAGAGCGTCATGTTTAGACAAGAAAGCTACATATTTAATTGAT
CCCGATGATTTTATTGATAAATTGACCCTAACTCCATACACGGTATTCTACAATGGCGGGGTTTTGGTCA
AAATTTCCGGACTGCGATTGTACATGCTGTTAACGGCTCCGCCCACTATTAATGAAATTAAAAATTCCAA
TTTTAAAAAACGCAGCAAGAGAAACATTTGTATGAAAGAATGCGTAGAAGGAAAGAAAAATGTCGTGGAC
ATGCTGAACAACAAGATTAATATGCCTCCGTGTATAAAAAAAATATTGAACGATTTGAAAGAAAACAATG
TACCGCGCGGCGGTATGTACAGGAAGAGGTTTATACTAAACTGTTACATTGCAAACGTGGTTTCGTGTGC
CAAGTGTGAAAACCGATGTTTAATCAAGGCTCTGACGCATTTCTACAACCACGACTCCAAGTGTGTGGGT
GAAGTCATGCATCTTTTAATCAAATCCCAAGATGTGTATAAACCACCAAACTGCCAAAAAATGAAAACTG
TGGACAAGCTCTGTCCGTTTGCTGGCAACTGCAAGGGTCTCAATCCTATTTGTAATTATTGAATAATAAA
ACAATTATAAATGCTAAATTTGTTTTTTATTAACGATACAAACCAAACGCAACAAGAACATTTGTAGTAT
TATCTATAATTGAAAACGCGTAGTTATAATCGCTGAGGTAATATTTAAAATCATTTTCAAATGATTCACA
GTTAATTTGCGACAATATAATTTTATTTTCACATAAACTAGACGCCTTGTCGTCTTCTTCTTCGTATTCC
TTCTCTTTTTCATTTTTCTCCTCATAAAAATTAACATAGTTATTATCGTATCCATATATGTATCTATCGT
ATAGAGTAAATTTTTTGTTGTCATAAATATATATGTCTTTTTTAATGGGGTGTATAGTACCGCTGCGCAT
AGTTTTTCTGTAATTTACAACAGTGCTATTTTCTGGTAGTTCTTCGGAGTGTGTTGCTTTAATTATTAAA
TTTATATAATCAATGAATTTGGGATCGTCGGTTTTGTACAATATGTTGCCGGCATAGTACGCAGCTTCTT
CTAGTTCAATTACACCATTTTTTAGCAGCACCGGATTAACATAACTTTCCAAAATGTTGTACGAACCGTT
AAACAAAAACAGTTCACCTCCCTTTTCTATACTATTGTCTGCGAGCAGTTGTTTGTTGTTAAAAATAACA
GCCATTGTAATGAGACGCACAAACTAATATCACAAGCTGCCACCATTTTGTTCGCCCAGGACTCTAGCTA
TAGTTCTAGTGGTTGGCTACGTATACTCCGGAATATTAATAGATCATGGAGATAATTAAAATGATAACCA
TCTCGCAAATAAATAAGTATTTTACTGTTTTCGTAACAGTTTTGTAATAAAAAAACCTATAAAT
Features (pLannotate 1.2.2; 15 found; start..end, strand, type, name):
    159..461     +  CDS            ccdB: CCDB_ECOLI - Also known as G, letB, letD. Experimental evidence at protein level: Swiss-Prot protein existence level 1. Toxic component of a type II toxin-antitoxin (TA) system, functioning in plasmid maintainence. Responsible for the post- segregational killing (PSK) of plasmid-free cells, also referred to as a plasmid addiction system. Half-life of over 2 hours. Cell killing by CcdB is accompanied by filamentation, defects in chromosome and plasmid segregation, defects in cell division, formation of anucleate cells, decreased DNA synthesis and plasmid loss. Interferes with the activity of DN
    645..728     +  CDS            large T antigen (fragment): large T antigen from SV40 (simian virus 40)
    751..885     +  polyA_signal   SV40 poly(A) signal: SV40 polyadenylation signal
    958..1330    +  3'UTR          polyhedrin 3' UTR: 3' UTR from the Autographa californica nucleopolyhedrovirus polyhedrin gene (Suzuki et al., 2006)
   1590..1637    -  CDS            lacI (fragment): lac repressor; lacI; The lac repressor binds to the lac operator to inhibit transcription in E. coli. This inhibition can be relieved by adding lactose or isopropyl-β-D-thiogalactopyranoside (IPTG).
   1674..1714    -  rep_origin     RSF ori (fragment): Plasmids containing the RSF 1030 origin of replication can be propagated in E. coli cells that contain additional plasmids with compatible origins.
   1792..2380    -  rep_origin     ori: high-copy-number ColE1/pMB1/pBR322/pUC origin of replication
   2551..3411    -  CDS            AmpR: β-lactamase; bla; confers resistance to ampicillin, carbenicillin, and related antibiotics
   3412..3516    -  promoter       AmpR promoter: bla
   3542..3673    -  rep_origin     M13 ori (fragment): M13 bacteriophage origin of replication; arrow indicates direction of (+) strand synthesis
   3694..3850    -  CDS            lacZα (fragment): LacZα fragment of β-galactosidase; lacZ fragment
   3859..3877    +  promoter       T7 promoter: promoter for bacteriophage T7 RNA polymerase
   3980..4609    +  CDS            LEF-2: LEF2_NPVAC - Experimental evidence at protein level: Swiss-Prot protein existence level 1. Plays an essential role in viral DNA replication. Does not seem to participate in the initiation step but is rather important for the amplification of DNA. Also required for expression from the vp39 and polh promoters. From Autographa californica nuclear polyhedrosis virus (AcMNPV).
   4650..5255    +  CDS            ORF603: baculovirus ORF603 protein
   5363..5454    +  promoter       polyhedrin promoter: polh from Autographa californica; promoter for the baculovirus polyhedrin gene
