[The description below was written by a language model from this plasmid's Addgene catalogue record and pLannotate feature annotations shown in this document.]
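Description:
pOCC154 is a baculovirus transfer (shuttle) vector built on the pOET1 backbone and belonging to the FlexiBAC system for insect-cell protein expression. It is not itself infectious. It is meant to recombine with a FlashBac-type bacmid to generate recombinant baculovirus. The annotated AcMNPV LEF-2 and ORF603 sequences lie upstream of the expression cassette and a polyhedrin 3' UTR region lies downstream, consistent with their serving as flanking homology around the polyhedrin locus. In E. coli the plasmid replicates from a high-copy ColE1/pUC-type origin and is selected with ampicillin through the AmpR (β-lactamase) gene. Short annotated fragments of lacI, RSF ori, M13 ori and lacZα, together with a T7 promoter, appear to be backbone remnants with no stated role.

The payload is an empty cloning cassette rather than a gene of interest. The very late polyhedrin (polH) promoter sits upstream of an NcoI-NotI-ccdB-AscI-3C-TwinStrep-stop-HindIII module, followed by an SV40 polyadenylation signal. The ccdB gene encodes a gyrase-targeting toxin that kills standard E. coli strains, so the parental vector is maintained in the ccdB-tolerant strain DB3.1. Replacing ccdB with an open reading frame through the NotI and AscI sites gives counter-selection against uncut or religated vector. An insert cloned in frame acquires a C-terminal TwinStrep affinity tag preceded by a 3C protease recognition site, allowing Strep-Tactin-based purification and later tag removal. The tag and 3C site are listed in the catalogue fields but are not annotated in the feature tables. The two sequence records (depositor and NGS) carry the same features in the same order from different start points and differ by one nucleotide in length.
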