Addgene plasmid #118902: pOCC154
Purpose: shuttle vector for baculovirus production, using FlashBac bacmid; for recombinant protein with C-terminal TwinStrep, cleavable with 3C
Depositing lab: Marc Bickle & PEPC MPI CBG. Depositing organization: Max Planck Institute of Molecular Cell Biology and Genetics. Publication: FlexiBAC: a versatile, open-source baculovirus vector system for protein expression, secretion, and proteolytic processing. Lemaitre RP, Bogdanova A, Borgonovo B, Woodruff JB, Drechsel DN. BMC Biotechnol. 2019 Mar 29;19(1):20. doi: 10.1186/s12896-019-0512-z. PubMed 30925874.
Backbone
  Vector backbone: pOET1
  Backbone size w/o insert (bp): 4900
  Vector type: Insect Expression
Growth in bacteria
  Bacterial resistance: Ampicillin, 100 μg/mL
  Growth temperature: 37°C
  Growth strain: DB3.1
  Copy number: High Copy
Gene/Insert
  Gene/Insert name: NcoI-NotI-ccdB-AscI-3C-TwinStrep-stop-HindIII cassette
  Promoter: polH
  Tag / fusion protein: TwinStrep, cleavable with 3C protease (C terminal on backbone)
  Cloning method: Restriction Enzyme; 5′ cloning site NotI (unknown if destroyed); 3′ cloning site AscI (unknown if destroyed)
Terms and licenses: Academic/Nonprofit Terms; Industry Terms: Not Available to Industry
How to cite: pOCC154 was a gift from Marc Bickle & PEPC MPI CBG (Addgene plasmid # 118902 ; http://n2t.net/addgene:118902 ; RRID:Addgene_118902)
